>Addgene plasmid #142921 | TFORF2171 | addgene full sequence | sequence record 397344 | Addgene NGS Result
TTAATGTAGTCTTATGCAATACTCTTGTAGTCTTGCAACATGGTAACGATGAGTTAGCAACATGCCTTAC
AAGGAGAGAAAAAGCACCGTGCATGCCGATTGGTGGAAGTAAGGTGGTACGATCGTGCCTTATTAGGAAG
GCAACAGACGGGTCTGACATGGATTGGACGAACCACTGAATTGCCGCATTGCAGAGATATTGTATTTAAG
TGCCTAGCTCGATACATAAACGGGTCTCTCTGGTTAGACCAGATCTGAGCCTGGGAGCTCTCTGGCTAAC
TAGGGAACCCACTGCTTAAGCCTCAATAAAGCTTGCCTTGAGTGCTTCAAGTAGTGTGTGCCCGTCTGTT
GTGTGACTCTGGTAACTAGAGATCCCTCAGACCCTTTTAGTCAGTGTGGAAAATCTCTAGCAGTGGCGCC
CGAACAGGGACTTGAAAGCGAAAGGGAAACCAGAGGAGCTCTCTCGACGCAGGACTCGGCTTGCTGAAGC
GCGCACGGCAAGAGGCGAGGGGCGGCGACTGGTGAGTACGCCAAAAATTTTGACTAGCGGAGGCTAGAAG
GAGAGAGATGGGTGCGAGAGCGTCAGTATTAAGCGGGGGAGAATTAGATCGCGATGGGAAAAAATTCGGT
TAAGGCCAGGGGGAAAGAAAAAATATAAATTAAAACATATAGTATGGGCAAGCAGGGAGCTAGAACGATT
CGCAGTTAATCCTGGCCTGTTAGAAACATCAGAAGGCTGTAGACAAATACTGGGACAGCTACAACCATCC
CTTCAGACAGGATCAGAAGAACTTAGATCATTATATAATACAGTAGCAACCCTCTATTGTGTGCATCAAA
GGATAGAGATAAAAGACACCAAGGAAGCTTTAGACAAGATAGAGGAAGAGCAAAACAAAAGTAAGACCAC
CGCACAGCAAGCGGCCGCTGATCTTCAGACCTGGAGGAGGAGATATGAGGGACAATTGGAGAAGTGAATT
ATATAAATATAAAGTAGTAAAAATTGAACCATTAGGAGTAGCACCCACCAAGGCAAAGAGAAGAGTGGTG
CAGAGAGAAAAAAGAGCAGTGGGAATAGGAGCTTTGTTCCTTGGGTTCTTGGGAGCAGCAGGAAGCACTA
TGGGCGCAGCGTCAATGACGCTGACGGTACAGGCCAGACAATTATTGTCTGGTATAGTGCAGCAGCAGAA
CAATTTGCTGAGGGCTATTGAGGCGCAACAGCATCTGTTGCAACTCACAGTCTGGGGCATCAAGCAGCTC
CAGGCAAGAATCCTGGCTGTGGAAAGATACCTAAAGGATCAACAGCTCCTGGGGATTTGGGGTTGCTCTG
GAAAACTCATTTGCACCACTGCTGTGCCTTGGAATGCTAGTTGGAGTAATAAATCTCTGGAACAGATTTG
GAATCACACGACCTGGATGGAGTGGGACAGAGAAATTAACAATTACACAAGCTTAATACACTCCTTAATT
GAAGAATCGCAAAACCAGCAAGAAAAGAATGAACAAGAATTATTGGAATTAGATAAATGGGCAAGTTTGT
GGAATTGGTTTAACATAACAAATTGGCTGTGGTATATAAAATTATTCATAATGATAGTAGGAGGCTTGGT
AGGTTTAAGAATAGTTTTTGCTGTACTTTCTATAGTGAATAGAGTTAGGCAGGGATATTCACCATTATCG
TTTCAGACCCACCTCCCAACCCCGAGGGGACCCATGCATTGCATCTCAATTAGTCAGCAACCAGGTGTGG
AAAGTCCCCAGGCTCCCCAGCAGGCAGAAGTATGCAAAGCATGCGTCTCAATTAGTCAGCAACCATAGTC
CCGCCCCTAACTCCGCCCATCCCGCCCCTAACTCCGCCCAGTTCCGCCCATTCTCCGCCCCATGGCTGAC
TAATTTTTTTTATTTATGCAGAGGCCGAGGCCGCCTCGGCCTCTGAGCTATTCCAGAAGTAGTGAGGAGG
CTTTTTTGGAGGCCTAGGCTTTTGCAAAAAGCTTTCTAGAGGTACCACCGGAGCTTACCATGACCGAGTA
CAAGCCCACGGTGCGCCTCGCCACCCGCGACGACGTCCCCAGGGCCGTACGCACCCTCGCCGCCGCGTTC
GCCGACTACCCCGCCACGCGCCACACCGTCGATCCGGACCGCCACATCGAGCGGGTCACCGAGCTGCAAG
AACTCTTCCTCACGCGCGTCGGGCTCGACATCGGCAAGGTGTGGGTCGCGGACGACGGCGCCGCCGTGGC
GGTCTGGACCACGCCGGAGAGCGTCGAAGCGGGGGCGGTGTTCGCCGAGATCGGCCCGCGCATGGCCGAG
TTGAGCGGTTCCCGGCTGGCCGCGCAGCAACAGATGGAAGGCCTCCTGGCGCCGCACCGGCCCAAGGAGC
CCGCGTGGTTCCTGGCCACCGTCGGCGTCTCGCCCGACCACCAGGGCAAGGGTCTGGGCAGCGCCGTCGT
GCTCCCCGGAGTGGAGGCGGCCGAGCGCGCCGGGGTGCCCGCCTTCCTGGAGACCTCCGCGCCCCGCAAC
CTCCCCTTCTACGAGCGGCTCGGCTTCACCGTCACCGCCGACGTCGAGGTGCCCGAAGGACCGCGCACCT
GGTGCATGACCCGCAAGCCCGGTGCCAGTTAACGAATTCTAGATCTTGAGACAAATGGCAGTATTCATCC
ACAATTTTAAAAGAAAAGGGGGGATTGGGGGGTACAGTGCAGGGGAAAGAATAGTAGACATAATAGCAAC
AGACATACAAACTAAAGAATTACAAAAACAAATTACAAAAATTCAAAATTTTCGGGTTTATTACAGGGAC
AGCAGAGATCCACTTTGGCGCCGGCTCGAGGCCTGCAGGTGCAAAGATGGATAAAGTTTTAAACAGAGAG
GAATCTTTGCAGCTAATGGACCTTCTAGGTCTTGAAAGGAGTGGGAATTGGCTCCGGTGCCCGTCAGTGG
GCAGAGCGCACATCGCCCACAGTCCCCGAGAAGTTGGGGGGAGGGGTCGGCAATTGAACCGGTGCCTAGA
GAAGGTGGCGCGGGGTAAACTGGGAAAGTGATGTCGTGTACTGGCTCCGCCTTTTTCCCGAGGGTGGGGG
AGAACCGTATATAAGTGCAGTAGTCGCCGTGAACGTTCTTTTTCGCAACGGGTTTGCCGCCAGAACACAG
GTAAGTGCCGTGTGTGGTTCCCGCGGGCCTGGCCTCTTTACGGGTTATGGCCCTTGCGTGCCTTGAATTA
CTTCCACCTGGCTGCAGTACGTGATTCTTGATCCCGAGCTTCGGGTTGGAAGTGGGTGGGAGAGTTCGAG
GCCTTGCGCTTAAGGAGCCCCTTCGCCTCGTGCTTGAGTTGAGGCCTGGCCTGGGCGCTGGGGCCGCCGC
GTGCGAATCTGGTGGCACCTTCGCGCCTGTCTCGCTGCTTTCGATAAGTCTCTAGCCATTTAAAATTTTT
GATGACCTGCTGCGACGCTTTTTTTCTGGCAAGATAGTCTTGTAAATGCGGGCCAAGATCTGCACACTGG
TATTTCGGTTTTTGGGGCCGCGGGCGGCGACGGGGCCCGTGCGTCCCAGCGCACATGTTCGGCGAGGCGG
GGCCTGCGAGCGCGGCCACCGAGAATCGGACGGGGGTAGTCTCAAGCTGGCCGGCCTGCTCTGGTGCCTG
GCCTCGCGCCGCCGTGTATCGCCCCGCCCTGGGCGGCAAGGCTGGCCCGGTCGGCACCAGTTGCGTGAGC
GGAAAGATGGCCGCTTCCCGGCCCTGCTGCAGGGAGCTCAAAATGGAGGACGCGGCGCTCGGGAGAGCGG
GCGGGTGAGTCACCCACACAAAGGAAAAGGGCCTTTCCGTCCTCAGCCGTCGCTTCATGTGACTCCACGG
AGTACCGGGCGCCGTCCAGGCACCTCGATTAGTTCTCGAGCTTTTGGAGTACGTCGTCTTTAGGTTGGGG
GGAGGGGTTTTATGCGATGGAGTTTCCCCACACTGAGTGGGTGGAGACTGAAGTTAGGCCAGCTTGGCAC
TTGATGTAATTCTCCTTGGAATTTGCCCTTTTTGAGTTTGGATCTTGGTTCATTCTCAAGCCTCAGACAG
TGGTTCAAAGTTTTTTTCTTCCATTTCAGGTGTCGTGAGGCTAGCACCGCCACCATGAGCATCCGCCCAC
CCGGCGAGCCCCCGAGCCCAGGCGGCGCGGCCATGGCCGAGCTCAAGTCGCTGTCGGGGGACGCGTACCT
GGCACTAAGCCACGGCTACGCGGCGGCGGCTGCGGGTCTCGCCTACGGGGCGGCGCGAGAACCCGAAGCG
GCCCGCGGCTACGGCACTCCGGGCCCGGGCGGCGACCTCCCCGCGGCGCCTGCACCTCGCGCCCCAGCTC
AGGCGGCGGAGAGCAGCGGCGAACAGAGCGGGGACGAGGACGACGCCTTCGAGCAGCGGCGGCGGCGGCG
CGGGCCAGGGAGCGCGGCGGACGGGCGGCGGCGGCCGCGAGAGCAGCGGTCTCTGCGGCTCAGCATCAAC
GCGCGCGAGCGGCGGCGCATGCACGACCTAAACGACGCGCTGGACGGGCTGCGAGCCGTCATCCCCTACG
CGCACAGCCCGTCGGTGCGCAAGCTCTCCAAGATCGCCACGCTGCTGCTCGCCAAGAACTATATCCTCAT
GCAGGCGCAGGCCCTGGACGAGATGCGGCGCCTGGTGGCCTTCCTCAACCAGGGCCAGGGCCTGGCCGCG
CCCGTAAACGCCGCGCCCTTGACGCCCTTCGGCCAGGCCACTGTGTGCCCCTTCTCCGCAGGCGCCGCCC
TGGGGCCCTGCCCTGACAAGTGCGCCGCCTTCTCCGGGACGCCCTCCGCGCTTTGCAAACACTGTCACGA
GAAGCCGTAGTAATGAACTAGTCCGTAACTTGAAAGTATTTCGATTTCTTGGCTTTATATATCTTGTGGA
AAGGACGACCCAGCCCGGTCTAGGATCACGTGACGCGTTAAGTCGACAATCAACCTCTGGATTACAAAAT
TTGTGAAAGATTGACTGGTATTCTTAACTATGTTGCTCCTTTTACGCTATGTGGATACGCTGCTTTAATG
CCTTTGTATCATGCTATTGCTTCCCGTATGGCTTTCATTTTCTCCTCCTTGTATAAATCCTGGTTGCTGT
CTCTTTATGAGGAGTTGTGGCCCGTTGTCAGGCAACGTGGCGTGGTGTGCACTGTGTTTGCTGACGCAAC
CCCCACTGGTTGGGGCATTGCCACCACCTGTCAGCTCCTTTCCGGGACTTTCGCTTTCCCCCTCCCTATT
GCCACGGCGGAACTCATCGCCGCCTGCCTTGCCCGCTGCTGGACAGGGGCTCGGCTGTTGGGCACTGACA
ATTCCGTGGTGTTGTCGGGGAAATCATCGTCCTTTCCTTGGCTGCTCGCCTGTGTTGCCACCTGGATTCT
GCGCGGGACGTCCTTCTGCTACGTCCCTTCGGCCCTCAATCCAGCGGACCTTCCTTCCCGCGGCCTGCTG
CCGGCTCTGCGGCCTCTTCCGCGTCTTCGCCTTCGCCCTCAGACGAGTCGGATCTCCCTTTGGGCCGCCT
CCCCGCGTCGACTTTAAGACCAATGACTTACAAGGCAGCTGTAGATCTTAGCCACTTTTTAAAAGAAAAG
GGGGGACTGGAAGGGCTAATTCACTCCCAACGAAGACAAGATCTGCTTTTTGCTTGTACTGGGTCTCTCT
GGTTAGACCAGATCTGAGCCTGGGAGCTCTCTGGCTAACTAGGGAACCCACTGCTTAAGCCTCAATAAAG
CTTGCCTTGAGTGCTTCAAGTAGTGTGTGCCCGTCTGTTGTGTGACTCTGGTAACTAGAGATCCCTCAGA
CCCTTTTAGTCAGTGTGGAAAATCTCTAGCAGTACGTATAGTAGTTCATGTCATCTTATTATTCAGTATT
TATAACTTGCAAAGAAATGAATATCAGAGAGTGAGAGGAACTTGTTTATTGCAGCTTATAATGGTTACAA
ATAAAGCAATAGCATCACAAATTTCACAAATAAAGCATTTTTTTCACTGCATTCTAGTTGTGGTTTGTCC
AAACTCATCAATGTATCTTATCATGTCTGGCTCTAGCTATCCCGCCCCTAACTCCGCCCATCCCGCCCCT
AACTCCGCCCAGTTCCGCCCATTCTCCGCCCCATGGCTGACTAATTTTTTTTATTTATGCAGAGGCCGAG
GCCGCCTCGGCCTCTGAGCTATTCCAGAAGTAGTGAGGAGGCTTTTTTGGAGGCCTAGGGACGTACCCAA
TTCGCCCTATAGTGAGTCGTATTACGCGCGCTCACTGGCCGTCGTTTTACAACGTCGTGACTGGGAAAAC
CCTGGCGTTACCCAACTTAATCGCCTTGCAGCACATCCCCCTTTCGCCAGCTGGCGTAATAGCGAAGAGG
CCCGCACCGATCGCCCTTCCCAACAGTTGCGCAGCCTGAATGGCGAATGGG
[124 nt withheld, positions 6422-6545]
C
[91 nt withheld, positions 6547-6637]
A
[49 nt withheld, positions 6639-6687]
CCTTTGACGTTGGAGTCCACGTTCTTT
[37 nt withheld, positions 6715-6751]
ACCCTATCTCGGTCTATTCTTTTGATTTATAAGGGATTTTGCCGATTTCGGCCTATTGGTTAAAAAATGA
GCTGATTTAACAAAAATTTAACGCGAATTTTAACAAAATATTAACGCTTACAATTTAGGTGGCACTTTTC
GGGGAAATGTGCGCGGAACCCCTATTTGTTTATTTTTCTAAATACATTCAAATATGTATCCGCTCATGAG
ACAATAACCCTGATAAATGCTTCAATAATATTGAAAAAGGAAGAGTATGAGTATTCAACATTTCCGTGTC
GCCCTTATTCCCTTTTTTGCGGCATTTTGCCTTCCTGTTTTTGCTCACCCAGAAACGCTGGTGAAAGTAA
AAGATGCTGAAGATCAGTTGGGTGCACGAGTGGGTTACATCGAACTGGATCTCAACAGCGGTAAGATCCT
TGAGAGTTTTCGCCCCGAAGAACGTTTTCCAATGATGAGCACTTTTAAAGTTCTGCTATGTGGCGCGGTA
TTATCCCGTATTGACGCCGGGCAAGAGCAACTCGGTCGCCGCATACACTATTCTCAGAATGACTTGGTTG
AGTACTCACCAGTCACAGAAAAGCATCTTACGGATGGCATGACAGTAAGAGAATTATGCAGTGCTGCCAT
AACCATGAGTGATAACACTGCGGCCAACTTACTTCTGACAACGATCGGAGGACCGAAGGAGCTAACCGCT
TTTTTGCACAACATGGGGGATCATGTAACTCGCCTTGATCGTTGGGAACCGGAGCTGAATGAAGCCATAC
CAAACGACGAGCGTGACACCACGATGCCTGTAGCAATGGCAACAACGTTGCGCAAACTATTAACTGGCGA
ACTACTTACTCTAGCTTCCCGGCAACAATTAATAGACTGGATGGAGGCGGATAAAGTTGCAGGACCACTT
CTGCGCTCGGCCCTTCCGGCTGGCTGGTTTATTGCTGATAAATCTGGAGCCGGTGAGCGTGGGTCTCGCG
GTATCATTGCAGCACTGGGGCCAGATGGTAAGCCCTCCCGTATCGTAGTTATCTACACGACGGGGAGTCA
GGCAACTATGGATGAACGAAATAGACAGATCGCTGAGATAGGTGCCTCACTGATTAAGCATTGGTAACTG
TCAGACCAAGTTTACTCATATATACTTTAGATTGATTTAAAACTTCATTTTTAATTTAAAAGGATCTAGG
TGAAGATCCTTTTTGATAATCTCATGACCAAAATCCCTTAACGTGAGTTTTCGTTCCACTGAGCGTCAGA
CCCCGTAGAAAAGATCAAAGGATCTTCTTGAGATCCTTTTTTTCTGCGCGTAATCTGCTGCTTGCAAACA
AAAAAACCACCGCTACCAGCGGTGGTTTGTTTGCCGGATCAAGAGCTACCAACTCTTTTTCCGAAGGTAA
CTGGCTTCAGCAGAGCGCAGATACCAAATACTGTTCTTCTAGTGTAGCCGTAGTTAGGCCACCACTTCAA
GAACTCTGTAGCACCGCCTACATACCTCGCTCTGCTAATCCTGTTACCAGTGGCTGCTGCCAGTGGCGAT
AAGTCGTGTCTTACCGGGTTGGACTCAAGACGATAGTTACCGGATAAGGCGCAGCGGTCGGGCTGAACGG
GGGGTTCGTGCACACAGCCCAGCTTGGAGCGAACGACCTACACCGAACTGAGATACCTACAGCGTGAGCT
ATGAGAAAGCGCCACGCTTCCCGAAGGGAGAAAGGCGGACAGGTATCCGGTAAGCGGCAGGGTCGGAACA
GGAGAGCGCACGAGGGAGCTTCCAGGGGGAAACGCCTGGTATCTTTATAGTCCTGTCGGGTTTCGCCACC
TCTGACTTGAGCGTCGATTTTTGTGATGCTCGTCAGGGGGGCGGAGCCTATGGAAAAACGCCAGCAACGC
GGCCTTTTTACGGTTCCTGGCCTTTTGCTGGCCTTTTGCTCACATGTTCTTTCCTGCGTTATCCCCTGAT
TCTGTGGATAACCGTATTACCGCCTTTGAGTGAGCTGATACCGCTCGCCGCAGCCGAACGACCGAGCGCA
GCGAGTCAGTGAGCGAGGAAGCGGAAGAGCGCCCAATACGCAAACCGCCTCTCCCCGCGCGTTGGCCGAT
TCATTAATGCAGCTGGCACGACAGGTTTCCCGACTGGAAAGCGGGCAGTGAGCGCAACGCAATTAATGTG
AGTTAGCTCACTCATTAGGCACCCCAGGCTTTACACTTTATGCTTCCGGCTCGTATGTTGTGTGGAATTG
TGAGCGGATAACAATTTCACACAGGAAACAGCTATGACCATGATTACGCCAAGCGCGCAATTAACCCTCA
CTAAAGGGAACAAAAGCTGGAGCTGCAAGC
Features (pLannotate 1.2.2; 31 found; start..end, strand, type, name):
      5..231     +  promoter       RSV promoter: Rous sarcoma virus enhancer/promoter
    232..412     +  LTR            5' LTR (truncated): truncated 5' long terminal repeat (LTR) from HIV-1
    459..584     +  misc_feature   HIV-1 Ψ: packaging signal of human immunodeficiency virus type 1
    568..931     +  CDS            HIV-1 gag (fragment): gag protein from human immunodeficiency virus 1; gag
   1077..1310    +  misc_feature   RRE: The Rev response element (RRE) of HIV-1 allows for Rev-dependent mRNA export from the nucleus to the cytoplasm.
   1687..1713    +  CDS            Rev (fragment): human immunodeficiency virus 1 (HIV-1) Rev protein; rev; enhances nuclear export of unspliced and incompletely spliced viral mRNAs
   1720..1743    +  promoter       SV40 promoter (fragment): SV40 early promoter
   1744..1815    +  promoter       SV40 promoter (fragment): SV40 enhancer and early promoter
   1839..1974    +  rep_origin     SV40 ori: SV40 origin of replication
   2020..2616    +  CDS            PuroR (fragment): puromycin N-acetyltransferase; pac from Streptomyces; confers resistance to puromycin
   2665..2782    +  misc_feature   cPPT/CTS: central polypurine tract and central termination sequence of HIV-1
   2847..2913    +  CDS            small t antigen (fragment): SV40 (simian virus 40) small t antigen
   2920..4098    +  promoter       EF-1α promoter: strong constitutive promoter for human elongation factor EF-1α
   4163..4837    +  CDS            BHLHE23: BHE23_HUMAN - Also known as BHLHB4. Experimental evidence at protein level: Swiss-Prot protein existence level 1. May function as transcriptional repressor. May modulate the expression of genes required for the differentiation and/or maintenance of pancreatic and neuronal cell types. May be important for rod bipolar cell maturation (By similarity). From Homo sapiens (Human).
   4853..4906    +  promoter       U6 promoter (fragment): RNA polymerase III promoter for human U6 snRNA
   4948..5536    +  misc_feature   WPRE: woodchuck hepatitis virus posttranscriptional regulatory element
   5587..5606    +  misc_feature   cPPT/CTS (fragment): central polypurine tract and central termination sequence of HIV-1
   5608..5841    +  LTR            3' LTR (ΔU3): self-inactivating 3' long terminal repeat (LTR) from HIV-1
   5919..6040    +  polyA_signal   SV40 poly(A) signal: SV40 polyadenylation signal
   6080..6215    +  rep_origin     SV40 ori: SV40 origin of replication
   6236..6254    -  promoter       T7 promoter: promoter for bacteriophage T7 RNA polymerase
   6262..6417    +  CDS            lacZα (fragment): LacZα fragment of β-galactosidase; lacZ fragment
   6422..6850    +  rep_origin     f1 ori (sequence partly withheld): f1 bacteriophage origin of replication; arrow indicates direction of (+) strand synthesis
   6903..7007    +  promoter       AmpR promoter: bla
   7008..7868    +  CDS            AmpR: β-lactamase; bla; confers resistance to ampicillin, carbenicillin, and related antibiotics
   8039..8627    +  rep_origin     ori: high-copy-number ColE1/pMB1/pBR322/pUC origin of replication
   8810..8902    +  CDS            lacI (fragment): lac repressor; lacI; The lac repressor binds to the lac operator to inhibit transcription in E. coli. This inhibition can be relieved by adding lactose or isopropyl-β-D-thiogalactopyranoside (IPTG).
   8915..8936    +  protein_bind   CAP binding site: CAP binding activates transcription in the presence of cAMP. E. coli catabolite activator protein
   8951..8981    +  promoter       lac promoter: promoter for the E. coli lac operon
   8989..9005    +  protein_bind   lac operator: The lac repressor binds to the lac operator to inhibit transcription in E. coli. This inhibition can be relieved by adding lactose or isopropyl-β-D-thiogalactopyranoside (IPTG). lac repressor encoded by lacI
   9050..9068    +  promoter       T3 promoter: promoter for bacteriophage T3 RNA polymerase
