[The description below was written by a language model from this plasmid's Addgene catalogue record and pLannotate feature annotations shown in this document.]
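Description:
TFORF2171 is a lentiviral mammalian expression plasmid built on the pLX_TRC317 backbone and carrying the human transcription factor BHLHE23 (also known as BHLHB4 or BETA4), a basic helix-loop-helix protein thought to act as a transcriptional repressor in neuronal and pancreatic cell differentiation. It belongs to a barcoded collection of transcription factor ORFs in which each clone has a unique 24-bp barcode, so that individual factors can be identified by sequencing in pooled overexpression screens. The barcode is not annotated separately in the feature table. The sequenced record is 9,091 nt, consistent with the stated backbone and insert sizes.

The transfer cassette has a third-generation, self-inactivating layout. An RSV promoter fused to a truncated HIV-1 5' LTR drives genomic RNA production in packaging cells. It is followed by the Ψ packaging signal with a partial gag sequence, the RRE for Rev-dependent nuclear export, a cPPT/CTS element, and a ΔU3 3' LTR. Within the provirus, an SV40 early promoter/origin region precedes a puromycin N-acetyltransferase gene for selection of transduced cells. The EF-1α promoter then drives constitutive expression of the BHLHE23 ORF. WPRE downstream of the ORF enhances transcript stability and expression. A short U6 promoter fragment annotated between the ORF and WPRE is probably a residual or primer-binding sequence rather than a functional promoter.

In bacteria the plasmid is maintained by a high-copy ColE1/pUC origin with ampicillin resistance, and it also carries an f1 origin and remnants of a lac/lacZα region flanked by T7 and T3 promoters. The depositor notes that the ORF was synthesized and that the plasmid may be prone to recombination.
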