Addgene plasmid #142921: TFORF2171
Purpose: Lentiviral vector for overexpressing transcription factor ORFs with unique 24-bp barcodes. Barcodes facilitate identification of transcription factors in pooled screens.
Depositing lab: Feng Zhang. Depositing organization: Broad Institute. Publication: A transcription factor atlas of directed differentiation. Joung J, Ma S, Tay T, Geiger-Schuller KR, Kirchgatterer PC, Verdine VK, Guo B, Arias-Garcia MA, Allen WE, Singh A, Kuksenko O, Abudayyeh OO, Gootenberg JS, Fu Z, Macrae RK, Buenrostro JD, Regev A, Zhang F. Cell. 2023 Jan 5;186(1):209-229.e26. doi: 10.1016/j.cell.2022.11.026. PubMed 36608654.
Backbone
  Vector backbone: pLX_TRC317
  Backbone manufacturer: Broad Institute Genetic Perturbation Platform
  Backbone size w/o insert (bp): 8264
  Vector type: Mammalian Expression, Lentiviral
  Selectable markers: Puromycin
Growth in bacteria
  Bacterial resistance: Ampicillin, 100 μg/mL
  Growth temperature: 37°C
  Growth strain: NEB Stable
  Copy number: High Copy
Gene/Insert
  Gene/Insert name: BHLHE23
  Species: H. sapiens (human)
  Insert size (bp): 827
  Entrez Gene: BHLHE23 (a.k.a. BETA4, BHLHB4, Beta3b, bA305P22.3)
  Promoter: EF1a
  Cloning method: Unknown
  Sequencing primers: 5′ GGGTGGAGACTGAAGTTAGGCCAG; 3′ CACATAGCGTAAAAGGAGCAACATAG
Terms and licenses: Academic/Nonprofit Terms; Industry Terms: Not Available to Industry
Depositor comments: NM_080606,ENST00000612929 . The transcription factor ORF portion of this plasmid was synthesized by Genewiz. Please test multiple small colonies in case of plasmid recombination. To make this collection available in a timely manner, a portion of this collection was not fully sequenced by Addgene. If an Addgene verified full plasmid sequence is not available, please contact us prior to placing an order to request the full sequence.
How to cite: TFORF2171 was a gift from Feng Zhang (Addgene plasmid # 142921 ; http://n2t.net/addgene:142921 ; RRID:Addgene_142921)
