>Addgene plasmid #142921 | TFORF2171 | depositor partial sequence | sequence record 280901 | Insert
ACCGCCACCATGAGCATCCGCCCACCCGGCGAGCCCCCGAGCCCAGGCGGCGCGGCCATGGCCGAGCTCA
AGTCGCTGTCGGGGGACGCGTACCTGGCACTAAGCCACGGCTACGCGGCGGCGGCTGCGGGTCTCGCCTA
CGGGGCGGCGCGAGAACCCGAAGCGGCCCGCGGCTACGGCACTCCGGGCCCGGGCGGCGACCTCCCCGCG
GCGCCTGCACCTCGCGCCCCAGCTCAGGCGGCGGAGAGCAGCGGCGAACAGAGCGGGGACGAGGACGACG
CCTTCGAGCAGCGGCGGCGGCGGCGCGGGCCAGGGAGCGCGGCGGACGGGCGGCGGCGGCCGCGAGAGCA
GCGGTCTCTGCGGCTCAGCATCAACGCGCGCGAGCGGCGGCGCATGCACGACCTAAACGACGCGCTGGAC
GGGCTGCGAGCCGTCATCCCCTACGCGCACAGCCCGTCGGTGCGCAAGCTCTCCAAGATCGCCACGCTGC
TGCTCGCCAAGAACTATATCCTCATGCAGGCGCAGGCCCTGGACGAGATGCGGCGCCTGGTGGCCTTCCT
CAACCAGGGCCAGGGCCTGGCCGCGCCCGTAAACGCCGCGCCCTTGACGCCCTTCGGCCAGGCCACTGTG
TGCCCCTTCTCCGCAGGCGCCGCCCTGGGGCCCTGCCCTGACAAGTGCGCCGCCTTCTCCGGGACGCCCT
CCGCGCTTTGCAAACACTGTCACGAGAAGCCGTAGTAATGAACTAGTCCGTAACTTGAAAGTATTTCGAT
TTCTTGGCTTTATATATCTTGTGGAAAGGACGACCCAGCCCGGTCTAGGATCACGTG
