>Addgene plasmid #142921 | TFORF2171 | depositor partial sequence | sequence record 280902 | Barcode
CCCAGCCCGGTCTAGGATCACGTG
